>Addgene plasmid #132645 | Hy_pHml eGFP SV40 | addgene full sequence | sequence record 258397 | Addgene NGS Result
CCTGTTTTGCTCAGAAGAAATGCCATCTAGTGATGATGAGGCTACTGCTGACTCTCAACATTCTACTCCT
CCAAAAAAGAAGAGAAAGGTAGAAGACCCCAAGGACTTTCCTTCAGAATTGCTAAGTTTTTTGAGTCATG
CTGTGTTTAGTAATAGAACTCTTGCTTGCTTTGCTATTTACACCACAAAGGAAAAAGCTGCACTGCTATA
CAAGAAAATTATGGAAAAATATTCTGTAACCTTTATAAGTAGGCATAACAGTTATAATCATAACATACTG
TTTTTTCTTACTCCACACAGGCATAGAGTGTCTGCTATTAATAACTATGCTCAAAAATTGTGTACCTTTA
GCTTTTTAATTTGTAAAGGGGTTAATAAGGAATATTTGATGTATAGTGCCTTGACTAGAGATCATAATCA
GCCATACCACATTTGTAGAGGTTTTACTTGCTTTAAAAAACCTCCCACACCTCCCCCTGAACCTGAAACA
TAAAATGAATGCAATTGTTGTTGTTAACTTGTTTATTGCAGCTTATAATGGTTACAAATAAAGCAATAGC
ATCACAAATTTCACAAATAAAGCATTTTTTTCACTGCATTCTAGTTGTGGTTTGTCCAAACTCATCAATG
TATCTTATCATGTCTGGATTAATTAAATTTGGTACCCAAAAGTTATTTCTGTAGGCAGGTTCAATACACT
TTACTAATTTTGACACCAATGCGCCCTCTAGCGGGCTACGAGACAAGCTGCTGCTCGAACGCATGAACCG
TAAACTGCTTGCATTCAGTATTTGCACTGCTTGAACCGATAACTTTTAACGGTCACAATGTAGTACGTTG
AATATTTGAAATTAGTTCACCCTTGGCCAACATTAAAGTGATTATATTCCACCACCCAAGTTCAATGCCA
TTGGAGAAGTTTCTGCGTAGGACGCTTTACATCCAGCAGCTCTTCGTTGACCATATAACTTTTGAATGGC
GACATATCAGCAGAGGGGGCTACCCCAAGTCAGAAAATTCTTACACCCATCGTGGACTCTAGTAAATTAT
GACATAGGTCCCGGAAATGCCGCTATCAGGAAGGCATTAGCATCAGCTTAAACTTGGCACAGATTTGTTA
CATTCGCTTTGCTAATTTAAGAACGGCGATGCCGATAAGCTGATGATGGTGCTTTTTTTGCGGATCGTGG
ATAAATAGTGGGCTTGAGCCTAACAATTCCGAGTGTTCTGATAAACCAGCTACGGAATCGGGCCTATAAA
AGGGGCTCCCCATTCATGGGGAACATTAGTCGCGATCGCGCATCGAAATCGTCAAGTTCAGTGGATATAA
TTACAGTGAAAAAGTGCTAAGTGTAAAAGTTTTTAAAAGTGAGTTCTAAGCTGGACTCGAGGTCGACGGT
ATCGATAAGCTTGATATCACCATGGTGAGCAAGGGCGAGGAGCTGTTCACCGGGGTGGTGCCCATCCTGG
TCGAGCTGGACGGCGACGTAAACGGCCACAAGTTCAGCGTGTCCGGCGAGGGCGAGGGCGATGCCACCTA
CGGCAAGCTGACCCTGAAGTTCATCTGCACCACCGGCAAGCTGCCCGTGCCCTGGCCCACCCTCGTGACC
ACCCTGACCTACGGCGTGCAGTGCTTCAGCCGCTACCCCGACCACATGAAGCAGCACGACTTCTTCAAGT
CCGCCATGCCCGAAGGCTACGTCCAGGAGCGCACCATCTTCTTCAAGGACGACGGCAACTACAAGACCCG
CGCCGAGGTGAAGTTCGAGGGCGACACCCTGGTGAACCGCATCGAGCTGAAGGGCATCGACTTCAAGGAG
GACGGCAACATCCTGGGGCACAAGCTGGAGTACAACTACAACAGCCACAACGTCTATATCATGGCCGACA
AGCAGAAGAACGGCATCAAGGTGAACTTCAAGATCCGCCACAACATCGAGGACGGCAGCGTGCAGCTCGC
CGACCACTACCAGCAGAACACCCCCATCGGCGACGGCCCCGTGCTGCTGCCCGACAACCACTACCTGAGC
ACCCAGTCCGCCCTGAGCAAAGACCCCAACGAGAAGCGCGATCACATGGTCCTGCTGGAGTTCGTGACCG
CCGCCGGGATCACTCTCGGCATGGACGAGCTGTACAAGTAAGCGGCCGCAACTTGTTTATTGCAGCTTAT
AATGGTTACAAATAAAGCAATAGCATCACAAATTTCACAAATAAAGCATTTTTTTCACTGCATTCTAGTT
GTGGTTTGTCCAAACTCATCAATGTATCTTAACTAGTGGATCCACTAGGGGCCGCCGACGCGAGGCTGGA
TGGCCTTCCCCATTATGATTCTTCTCGCTTCCGGCGGCATCGGGATGCCCGCGTTGCAGGCCATGCTGTC
CAGGCAGGTAGATGACGACCATCAGGGACAGCTTCAAGGATCGCTCGCGGCTCTTACCAGCCTAACTTCG
ATCATTGGACCGCTGATCGTCACGGCGATTTATGCCGCCTCGGCGAGCACATGGAACGGGTTGGCATGGA
TTGTAGGCGCCGCCCTATACCTTGTCTGCCTCCCCGCGTTGCGTCGCGGTGCATGGAGCCGGGCCACCTC
GACCTGAATGGAAGCCGGCGGCACCTCGCTAACGGATTCACCACTCCAAGAATTGGAGCCAATCAATTCT
TGCGGAGAACTGTGAATGCGCAAACCAACCCTTGGCAGAACATATCCATCGCGTCCGCCATCTCCAGCAG
CCGCACGCGGCGCATCTCGGGCAGCGTTGGGTCCTGGCCACGGGTGCGCATGATCGTGCTCCTGTCGTTG
AGGACCCGGCTAGGCTGGCGGGGTTGCCTTACTGGTTAGCAGAATGAATCACCGATACGCGAGCGAACGT
GAAGCGACTGCTGCTGCAAAACGTCTGCGACCTGAGCAACAACATGAATGGTCTTCGGTTTCCGTGTTTC
GTAAAGTCTGGAAACGCGGAAGTCAGCGCTCTTCCGCTTCCTCGCTCACTGACTCGCTGCGCTCGGTCGT
TCGGCTGCGGCGAGCGGTATCAGCTCACTCAAAGGCGGTAATACGGTTATCCACAGAATCAGGGGATAAC
GCAGGAAAGAACATGTGAGCAAAAGGCCAGCAAAAGGCCAGGAACCGTAAAAAGGCCGCGTTGCTGGCGT
TTTTCCATAGGCTCCGCCCCCCTGACGAGCATCACAAAAATCGACGCTCAAGTCAGAGGTGGCGAAACCC
GACAGGACTATAAAGATACCAGGCGTTTCCCCCTGGAAGCTCCCTCGTGCGCTCTCCTGTTCCGACCCTG
CCGCTTACCGGATACCTGTCCGCCTTTCTCCCTTCGGGAAGCGTGGCGCTTTCTCATAGCTCACGCTGTA
GGTATCTCAGTTCGGTGTAGGTCGTTCGCTCCAAGCTGGGCTGTGTGCACGAACCCCCCGTTCAGCCCGA
CCGCTGCGCCTTATCCGGTAACTATCGTCTTGAGTCCAACCCGGTAAGACACGACTTATCGCCACTGGCA
GCAGCCACTGGTAACAGGATTAGCAGAGCGAGGTATGTAGGCGGTGCTACAGAGTTCTTGAAGTGGTGGC
CTAACTACGGCTACACTAGAAGGACAGTATTTGGTATCTGCGCTCTGCTGAAGCCAGTTACCTTCGGAAA
AAGAGTTGGTAGCTCTTGATCCGGCAAACAAACCACCGCTGGTAGCGGTGGTTTTTTTGTTTGCAAGCAG
CAGATTACGCGCAGAAAAAAAGGATCTCAAGAAGATCCTTTGATCTTTTCTACGGGGTCTGACGCTCAGT
GGAACGAAAACTCACGTTAAGGGATTTTGGTCATGAGATTATCAAAAAGGATCTTCACCTAGATCCTTTT
AAATTAAAAATGAAGTTTTAAATCAATCTAAAGTATATATGAGTAAACTTGGTCTGACAGTTACCAATGC
TTAATCAGTGAGGCACCTATCTCAGCGATCTGTCTATTTCGTTCATCCATAGTTGCCTGACTCCCCGTCG
TGTAGATAACTACGATACGGGAGGGCTTACCATCTGGCCCCAGTGCTGCAATGATACCGCGAGACCCACG
CTCACCGGCTCCAGATTTATCAGCAATAAACCAGCCAGCCGGAAGGGCCGAGCGCAGAAGTGGTCCTGCA
ACTTTATCCGCCTCCATCCAGTCTATTAATTGTTGCCGGGAAGCTAGAGTAAGTAGTTCGCCAGTTAATA
GTTTGCGCAACGTTGTTGCCATTGCTGCAGGCATCGTGGTGTCACGCTCGTCGTTTGGTATGGCTTCATT
CAGCTCCGGTTCCCAACGATCAAGGCGAGTTACATGATCCCCCATGTTGTGCAAAAAAGCGGTTAGCTCC
TTCGGTCCTCCGATCGTTGTCAGAAGTAAGTTGGCCGCAGTGTTATCACTCATGGTTATGGCAGCACTGC
ATAATTCTCTTACTGTCATGCCATCCGTAAGATGCTTTTCTGTGACTGGTGAGTACTCAACCAAGTCATT
CTGAGAATAGTGTATGCGGCGACCGAGTTGCTCTTGCCCGGCGTCAACACGGGATAATACCGCGCCACAT
AGCAGAACTTTAAAAGTGCTCATCATTGGAAAACGTTCTTCGGGGCGAAAACTCTCAAGGATCTTACCGC
TGTTGAGATCCAGTTCGATGTAACCCACTCGTGCACCCAACTGATCTTCAGCATCTTTTACTTTCACCAG
CGTTTCTGGGTGAGCAAAAACAGGAAGGCAAAATGCCGCAAAAAAGGGAATAAGGGCGACACGGAAATGT
TGAATACTCATACTCTTCCTTTTTCAATATTATTGAAGCATTTATCAGGGTTATTGTCTCATGAGCGGAT
ACATATTTGAATGTATTTAGAAAAATAAACAAATAGGGGTTCCGCGCACATTTCCCCGAAAAGTGCCACC
TGACGTCTAAGAAACCATTATTATCATGACATTAACCTATAAAAATAGGCGTATCACGAGGCCCTTTCGT
CTTCAAGAATTCACATTTGTACGAATTTTTTTTTTATCAAAAGTTCGAGTTTTTCACCAATTTCCTCATC
AACCGAGCAAGGCAAACGGCTTTGAATAATATGGTGTTATATATACATATATCAAATCGCTGCTGACTGC
GTGATTGATGGCCCCAAGATTACATATTATCGAATCAGGATTCAGAAGGAGATCAATGTCAAATGCGGAC
AGGAACATGAAAGACGCCTGTTATGCGCAATTAAAAATTTGGGTTTAATTGCTGTGGAAACTGTTGTTGG
CGGCATCTTAAGTTCCTGTTTAACAACATCAACTACTTATGTACGTAGAAGCGTTTAAGCCATTTGCATA
CAGATGAGAACTGGCTTTTGTGCTAATCAGTCAAGATGACTCCGATGATGATGACTCATTACCTGACCAG
TTTTCGCTGCTTTCTTTTCAACAACTACTTGTATATGTATTGTATCCAATAGCAATACATTGAATTTCCA
TGGTCTAGTCACGTATTATCATTTAATTGACACCAAGTCGTGTTATTGTTGAGCTATCGAGTTCAGCTCA
AACATTTCTTATTCCCATGAATAAGCCGGCAAAAATATGCAATCTATGAAAGTTAATATAAGCAAACCTT
ACTTTGACTCAATACCAATGCACTTTGTGTCGATAGGTTCACGCAATTGAGGCGATTATTCCGATAACCC
AAGCGATTGACTGTTCCCGTTTCGATTCCAATTGAAATTTGGAAATGTACAATAGTTTTGCTATATGCTG
TCAAGTACGCTCTTATCTTCTCTGGGTTTTCTTCAGAGTTTCGAAACGCTTCTTCTTTTTTTTGTTTTTT
TTTTTTTGGAATCTCGTATTTTGGAAGGGGCTCCCCTCTGGAATTTGTTACACTGTCGTTATCATTGCGA
ACAAGCGGCCCGAAGCTATCAGCGACTTTAACATTTACAATGCACTTTTTTACGACCAATTAAATGTACA
TTTTCCTTTCTTCGCCCGTTGATAAGCGAACGCGATGTGGCGCAGGCAATGTGTTGCTCTTGCGACACAA
ACGCAATCAAAATGGATTCAATTTCGCTTTTTCCCAGTGAAACGAAGAACGAACCGACCATCATGATATG
CTCCTCTGCATGTTGCGTATTGAATCAATGACAATTTCAATTAAGCCGCCCGTTCGTCATGCGTTTTCGT
GCGCTTCGAAATGCTGATAACGCTGCTGTCCTCCAACTGCTTTGCATGTGGACACAATTCCATTTATTTA
ATTCTTTTATTTGGATCGGTTAAATTAAAAAGCGCCTTGTTACGCATTTAACGTTGTTTCCGGTGCGTGG
TGGTTTCATGCTTCTGGGAACGGCAAATGGGTTTAGGATTGGGAACCCCTCATCATCTGTTGGAATATAC
TATTCAACCTACAAAAGTAACGTTAAACAACACTACTTTATATTTGATATGAATGGCCACACCTTTTATG
CCATAAAACATATTGTAAGAGAATACCACTCTTTTTATTCCTTCTTTCCTTCTTGTACGTTTTTTGCTGT
AAGTAGGTCGTGGTGCTGGTGTTGCAGTTGAAATAACTTAAAATATAAATCATAAAACTCAAACATAAAC
TTGACTATTTATTTATTTATTAAGAAAGGAAATATAAATTATAAATTACAACAGGTTATGGACCTGCAGC
CAAGCTTGGCGCTCGTCCGGGGGCAATGAGATATGAAAAAGCCTGAACTCACCGCGACGTCTGTCGAGAA
GTTTCTGATCGAAAAGTTCGACAGCGTCTCCGACCTGATGCAGCTCTCGGAGGGCGAAGAATCTCGTGCT
TTCAGCTTCGATGTAGGAGGGCGTGGATATGTCCTGCGGGTAAATAGCTGCGCCGATGGTTTCTACAAAG
ATCGTTATGTTTATCGGCACTTTGCATCGGCCGCGCTCCCGATTCCGGAAGTGCTTGACATTGGGGAATT
CAGCGAGAGCCTGACCTATTGCATCTCCCGCCGTGCACAGGGTGTCACGTTGCAAGACCTGCCTGAAACC
GAACTGCCCGCTGTTCTGCAGCCGGTCGCGGAGGCCATGGATGCGATCGCTGCGGCCGATCTTAGCCAGA
CGAGCGGGTTCGGCCCATTCGGACCGCAAGGAATCGGTCAATACACTACATGGCGTGATTTCATATGCGC
GATTGCTGATCCCCATGTGTATCACTGGCAAACTGTGATGGACGACACCGTCAGTGCGTCCGTCGCGCAG
GCTCTCGATGAGCTGATGCTTTGGGCCGAGGACTGCCCCGAAGTCCGGCACCTCGTGCACGCGGATTTCG
GCTCCAACAATGTCCTGACGGACAATGGCCGCATAACAGCGGTCATTGACTGGAGCGAGGCGATGTTCGG
GGATTCCCAATACGAGGTCGCCAACATCTTCTTCTGGAGGCCGTGGTTGGCTTGTATGGAGCAGCAGACG
CGCTACTTCGAGCGGAGGCATCCGGAGCTTGCAGGATCGCCGCGGCTCCGGGCGTATATGCTCCGCATTG
GTCTTGACCAACTCTATCAGAGCTTGGTTGACGGCAATTTCGATGATGCAGCTTGGGCGCAGGGTCGATG
CGACGCAATCGTCCGATCCGGAGCCGGGACTGTCGGGCGTACACAAATCGCCCGCAGAAGCGCGGCCGTC
TGGACCGATGGCTGTGTAGAAGTACTCGCCGATAGTGGAAACCGACGCCCCAGCACTCGTCCGAGGGCAA
AGGAATAGAGTAGATGCCGACCGAACAAGAGCTGATTTCGAGAACGCCTCAGCCAGCAACTCGCGCGAGC
CTAGCAAGGCAAATGCGAGAGAACGGCCTTACGCTTGGTGGCACAGTTCTCGTCCACAGTTCGCTAAGCT
CGCTCGGCTGGGTCGCGGGAGGGCCGGTCGCAGTGATTCAGGCCCTTCTGGATTGTGTTGGTCCCCAGGG
CACGATTGTCATGCCCACGCACTCGGGTGATCTGACTGATCCCGCAGATTGGAGATCGCCGCCCGTGCCT
GCCGATTGGGTGCAGATCTTTGTGAAGGAACCTTACTTCTGTGGTGTGACATAATTGGACAAACTACCTA
CAGAGATTTAAAGCTCTAAGGTAAATATAAAATTTTTAAGTGTATAATGTGTTAAACTACTGATTCTAAT
TGTTTGTGTATTTTAGATTCCAACCTATGGAACTGATGAATGGGAGCAGTGGTGGAATGCCTTTAATGAG
GAAAA
Features (pLannotate 1.2.2; 17 found; start..end, strand, type, name):
     71..91      +  CDS            SV40 NLS: nuclear localization signal of SV40 (simian virus 40) large T antigen
     98..403     +  CDS            large T (fragment): LT_POVSM - Protein inferred from homology: Swiss-Prot protein existence level 3. Isoform large T antigen is a key early protein essential for both driving viral replication and inducing cellular transformation. Plays a role in viral genome replication by driving entry of quiescent cells into the cell cycle and by autoregulating the synthesis of viral early mRNA. Displays highly oncogenic activities by corrupting the host cellular checkpoint mechanisms that guard cell division and the transcription, replication, and repair of DNA. Participates in the modulation of cellular gene expression prece
    410..493     +  CDS            large T antigen (fragment): large T antigen from SV40 (simian virus 40)
    516..637     +  polyA_signal   SV40 poly(A) signal: SV40 polyadenylation signal
   1386..1418    -  misc_feature   MCS (fragment): pBluescript multiple cloning site
   1422..2141    +  CDS            EGFP: the original enhanced GFP (Yang et al., 1996) mammalian codon-optimized
   2150..2271    +  polyA_signal   SV40 poly(A) signal: SV40 polyadenylation signal
   2296..2597    +  CDS            TcR (fragment): tetracycline efflux protein; tet; confers resistance to tetracycline
   2839..2967    -  CDS            YPB1_ECOLX (fragment): Protein predicted: Swiss-Prot protein existence level 4. From Escherichia coli.
   3152..3740    -  rep_origin     ori: high-copy-number ColE1/pMB1/pBR322/pUC origin of replication
   3911..4771    -  CDS            AmpR: β-lactamase; bla; confers resistance to ampicillin, carbenicillin, and related antibiotics
   4772..4876    -  promoter       AmpR promoter: bla
   6358..6637    +  promoter       copia promoter: strong promoter from the Drosophila transposable element copia (Sinclair et al., 1986)
   6683..7708    +  CDS            HygR: aminoglycoside phosphotransferase from E. coli; aph(4)-Ia; confers resistance to hygromycin
   7726..7998    +  CDS            yokD (fragment): YOKD_BACSU - Experimental evidence at protein level: Swiss-Prot protein existence level 1. May contribute to antibiotic resistance. From Bacillus subtilis (strain 168).
   7995..8069    +  CDS            small t antigen (fragment): SV40 (simian virus 40) small t antigen
   8071..8136    +  intron         small t intron: SV40 (simian virus 40) small t antigen intron
