[The description below was written by a language model from this plasmid's Addgene catalogue record and pLannotate feature annotations shown in this document.]
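Description:
Hy_pHml eGFP SV40 is an insect expression plasmid of about 8.2 kb, derived from the Hy_pMtnA eGFP backbone, in which the Drosophila Hml promoter is recorded as driving an eGFP reporter mRNA. It is propagated in E. coli through a high-copy ColE1/pUC-type origin and an ampicillin resistance gene (β-lactamase with its own bla promoter). For selection in Drosophila cells it carries a hygromycin resistance cassette. In this cassette the strong promoter from the copia transposable element drives the hygromycin phosphotransferase gene. SV40 small t intron and large T-derived sequences follow and run across the plasmid's numbering origin into an SV40 polyadenylation signal. The annotated SV40 NLS and T antigen fragments are best read as parts of this SV40 3′ processing region rather than as expressed proteins. The short tetracycline-resistance and other bacterial gene fragments appear to be backbone remnants.

The payload is the EGFP coding sequence, cloned between EcoRV and NotI sites that are both retained, and followed directly by a second SV40 poly(A) signal that gives the construct its name. The automated feature table does not annotate the Hml promoter itself. The unannotated stretch upstream of EGFP, next to a fragment of a pBluescript multiple cloning site, is where it would be expected, but its boundaries are not stated in the record.

The plasmid provides an eGFP mRNA reporter transcribed from the Hml promoter and terminated by a standard viral polyadenylation signal. Hygromycin selection would allow stable Drosophila cell lines to be established. It was deposited with a study of how the Integrator complex cleaves nascent mRNAs to attenuate transcription, which suggests its use as a reporter of promoter-dependent transcript output.
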