Addgene plasmid #132645: Hy_pHml eGFP SV40
Purpose: Expresses eGFP mRNA from the Drosophila Hml promoter
Depositing lab: Jeremy Wilusz. Depositing organization: University of Pennsylvania. Publication: The Integrator complex cleaves nascent mRNAs to attenuate transcription. Tatomer DC, Elrod ND, Liang D, Xiao MS, Jiang JZ, Jonathan M, Huang KL, Wagner EJ, Cherry S, Wilusz JE. Genes Dev. 2019 Sep 17. pii: gad.330167.119. doi: 10.1101/gad.330167.119. PubMed 31530651.
Backbone
  Vector backbone: Hy_pMtnA eGFP
  Total vector size (bp): 8196
  Vector type: Insect Expression
  Selectable markers: Hygromycin
Growth in bacteria
  Bacterial resistance: Ampicillin, 100 μg/mL
  Growth temperature: 37°C
  Growth strain: DH5alpha
  Copy number: Unknown
Gene/Insert
  Gene/Insert name: eGFP
  Promoter: Hml
  Cloning method: Restriction Enzyme; 5′ cloning site EcoRV (not destroyed); 3′ cloning site NotI (not destroyed)
  Sequencing primers: 5′ CTACCTGCCTGGACAGCATG
Terms and licenses: Academic/Nonprofit Terms; Industry Terms: Not Available to Industry
How to cite: Hy_pHml eGFP SV40 was a gift from Jeremy Wilusz (Addgene plasmid # 132645 ; http://n2t.net/addgene:132645 ; RRID:Addgene_132645)
